>Addgene plasmid #207263 | pHCMV_DENV1_PrME | addgene full sequence | sequence record 407378 | Addgene NGS Result
GCGGCCGCTCTAGAGAGCTTGGCCCATTGCATACGTTGTATCCATATCATAATATGTACATTTATATTGG
CTCATGTCCAACATTACCGCCATGTTGACATTGATTATTGACTAGTTATTAATAGTAATCAATTACGGGG
TCATTAGTTCATAGCCCATATATGGAGTTCCGCGTTACATAACTTACGGTAAATGGCCCGCCTGGCTGAC
CGCCCAACGACCCCCGCCCATTGACGTCAATAATGACGTATGTTCCCATAGTAACGCCAATAGGGACTTT
CCATTGACGTCAATGGGTGGAGTATTTACGGTAAACTGCCCACTTGGCAGTACATCAAGTGTATCATATG
CCAAGTACGCCCCCTATTGACGTCAATGACGGTAAATGGCCCGCCTGGCATTATGCCCAGTACATGACCT
TATGGGACTTTCCTACTTGGCAGTACATCTACGTATTAGTCATCGCTATTACCATGGTGATGCGGTTTTG
GCAGTACATCAATGGGCGTGGATAGCGGTTTGACTCACGGGGATTTCCAAGTCTCCACCCCATTGACGTC
AATGGGAGTTTGTTTTGGCACCAAAATCAACGGGACTTTCCAAAATGTCGTAACAACTCCGCCCCATTGA
CGCAAATGGGCGGTAGGCGTGTACGGTGGGAGGTCTATATAAGCAGAGCTCGTTTAGTGAACCGTCAGAT
CGCCTGGACACGCCATCCACGCTGTTTTGACCTCCATAGATGACACCGGGACCGATCCAGCCTCCGGTCG
ACCGATCCTGAGAACTTCAGGGTGAGTTTGGGGACCCTTGATTGTTCTTTCTTTTTCGCTATTGTAAAAT
TCATGTTATATGGAGGGGGCAAAGTTTTCAGGGTGTTGTTTAGAATGGGAAGATGTCCCTTGTATCACCA
TGGACCCTCATGATAATTTTGTTTCTTTCACTTTCTACTCTGTTGACAACCATTGTCTCCTCTTATTTTC
TTTTCATTTTCTGTAACTTTTTCGTTAAACTTTAGCTTGCATTTGTAACGAATTTTTAAATTCACTTTTG
TTTATTTGTCAGATTGTAAGTACTTTCTCTAATCACTTTTTTTTCAAGGCAATCAGGGTATATTATATTG
TACTTCAGCACAGTTTTAGAGAACAATTGTTATAATTAAATGATAAGGTAGAATATTTCTGCATATAAAT
TCTGGCTGGCGTGGAAATATTCTTATTGGTAGAAACAACTACACCCTGGTCATCATCCTGCCTTTCTCTT
TATGGTTACAATGATATACACTGTTTGAGATGAGGATAAAATACTCTGAGTCCAAACCGGGCCCCTCTGC
TAACCATGTTCATGCCTTCTTCTCTTTCCTACAGCTCCTGGGCAACGTGCTGGTTGTTGTGCTGTCTCAT
CATTTTGGCAAAGAATTCGCCACCATGGGCTCCGTGACCATGCTGCTGATGCTGCTGCCCACAGCTCTCG
CCTTCCATCTGACAACCAGAGGAGGCGAGCCTCATATGATCGTCAGCAAGCAAGAGAGAGGCAAAAGCCT
CCTCTTCAAGACAAGCGCCGGCGTGAACATGTGCACACTGATCGCTATGGATCTCGGAGAGCTCTGTGAG
GACACCATGACCTATAAGTGCCCTAGGATCACCGAGACAGAGCCCGACGATGTGGACTGTTGGTGCAACG
CCACAGAAACATGGGTGACCTATGGAACATGTAGCCAGACCGGCGAGCATAGAAGGGATAAGAGATCCGT
GGCTCTGGCTCCCCACGTCGGACTCGGCCTCGAAACAAGAACCGAGACATGGATGAGCAGCGAGGGCGCT
TGGAAGCAAATCCAAAAAGTCGAGACATGGGCTCTGAGACATCCCGGCTTCACAGTCATTGCCCTCTTTC
TGGCCCACGCTATCGGAACAAGCATCACCCAGAAAGGCATCATCTTCATCCTCCTCATGCTGGTGACACC
CAGCATGGCCATGAGGTGTGTCGGCATTGGAAATAGGGACTTCGTGGAAGGACTGAGCGGCGCTACATGG
GTGGATGTGGTGCTGGAACACGGAAGCTGCGTGACCACCATGGCTAAGGATAAACCCACACTGGACATCG
AACTGCTGAAAACCGAGGTCACCAACCCCGCCGTGCTGAGGAAACTCTGTATCGAAGCCAAGATTAGCAA
CACAACCACCGACTCTAGATGTCCCACACAAGGCGAGGCTACACTGGTGGAGGAGCAAGATACCAACTTC
GTGTGTAGAAGAACCTTCGTGGATAGAGGCTGGGGCAACGGCTGTGGACTCTTCGGCAAGGGATCTCTGA
TCACATGCGCCAAGTTCAAGTGCGTCACCAAGCTCGAGGGCAAGATCGTGCAATACGAGAACCTCAAGTA
CAGCGTGATCGTCACAGTGCACACCGGCGACCAGCACCAAGTGGGCAATGAGACCACCGAGCACGGAACA
ACCGCCACCATTACACCTCAAGCCCCCACCAGCGAAATCCAGCTCACCGACTATGGAGCTCTGACACTGG
ATTGCTCCCCTAGGACCGGCCTCGACTTTAACGAAATGGTGCTGCTGACAATGAAGAAGAAGAGCTGGCT
CGTGCATAAGCAGTGGTTCCTCGATCTGCCTCTGCCTTGGACAAGCGGAGCCTCCACATCCCAAGAGACA
TGGAATAGACAAGATTTGCTGGTCACATTCAAGACCGCTCACGCCAAGAAACAAGAGGTGGTGGTGCTGG
GATCCCAAGAAGGCGCTATGCACACCGCTCTGACCGGCGCCACCGAAATCCAGACCTCCGGAACCACCAC
CATCTTTGCTGGCCACCTCAAATGCAGACTGAAGATGGATAAGCTGATTCTGAAGGGCATGAGCTACGTG
ATGTGTACCGGCTCCTTCAAGCTGGAAAAGGAAGTGGCTGAGACACAGCATGGCACCGTGCTCGTCCAAG
TGAAGTACGAGGGCACCGATGCTCCTTGCAAAATTCCCTTTTCCTCCCAAGACGAAAAAGGCGTCACCCA
GAACGGAAGGCTCATTACCGCCAATCCCATCGTCACCGACAAGGAAAAACCCGTCAACATCGAGGCCGAA
CCCCCCTTCGGCGAGTCCTACATTGTCGTGGGAGCCGGCGAAAAAGCTCTGAAGCTCAGCTGGTTCAAGA
AGGGAAGCAGCATCGGCAAGATGTTCGAGGCTACAGCTAGAGGCGCTAGGAGAATGGCTATTCTGGGAGA
CACAGCTTGGGACTTCGGCTCCATCGGCGGAGTCTTTACCTCCGTGGGCAAGCTGATCCACCAAATCTTC
GGCACCGCCTATGGCGTCCTCTTCAGCGGAGTGAGCTGGACCATGAAGATCGGCATCGGCATTCTGCTGA
CATGGCTGGGACTCAACAGCAGATCCACATCTCTGAGCATGACATGCATTGCTGTGGGCATGGTGACCCT
CTATCTGGGCGTGATGGTGCAAGCTTGATGTCTTCCTGGAGCTCCAGTCATTGACTATAACGTCTCAGAT
CTTTTTCCCTCTGCCAAAAATTATGGGGACATCATGAAGCCCCTTGAGCATCTGACTTCTGGCTAATAAA
GGAAATTTATTTTCATTGCAATAGTGTGTTGGAATTTTTTGTGTCTCTCACTCGGAAGGACATATGGGAG
GGCAAATCATTTAAAACATCAGAATGAGTATTTGGTTTAGAGTTTGGCAACATATGCCCATATGCTGGCT
GCCATGAACAAAGGTTGGCTATAAAGAGGTCATCAGTATATGAAACAGCCCCCTGCTGTCCATTCCTTAT
TCCATAGAAAAGCCTTGACTTGAGGTTAGATTTTTTTTATATTTTGTTTTGTGTTATTTTTTTCTTTAAC
ATCCCTAAAATTTTCCTTACATGTTTTACTAGCCAGATTTTTCCTCCTCTCCTGACTACTCCCAGTCATA
GCTGTCCCTCTTCTCTTATGGAGATCCCTCGACGGATCGGCCGCAATTCGTAATCATGTCATAGCTGTTT
CCTGTGTGAAATTGTTATCCGCTCACAATTCCACACAACATACGAGCCGGAAGCATAAAGTGTAAAGCCT
GGGGTGCCTAATGAGTGAGCTAACTCACATTAATTGCGTTGCGCTCACTGCCCGCTTTCCAGTCGGGAAA
CCTGTCGTGCCAGCTGCATTAATGAATCGGCCAACGCGCGGGGAGAGGCGGTTTGCGTATTGGGCGCTCT
TCCGCTTCCTCGCTCACTGACTCGCTGCGCTCGGTCGTTCGGCTGCGGCGAGCGGTATCAGCTCACTCAA
AGGCGGTAATACGGTTATCCACAGAATCAGGGGATAACGCAGGAAAGAACATGTGAGCAAAAGGCCAGCA
AAAGGCCAGGAACCGTAAAAAGGCCGCGTTGCTGGCGTTTTTCCATAGGCTCCGCCCCCCTGACGAGCAT
CACAAAAATCGACGCTCAAGTCAGAGGTGGCGAAACCCGACAGGACTATAAAGATACCAGGCGTTTCCCC
CTGGAAGCTCCCTCGTGCGCTCTCCTGTTCCGACCCTGCCGCTTACCGGATACCTGTCCGCCTTTCTCCC
TTCGGGAAGCGTGGCGCTTTCTCATAGCTCACGCTGTAGGTATCTCAGTTCGGTGTAGGTCGTTCGCTCC
AAGCTGGGCTGTGTGCACGAACCCCCCGTTCAGCCCGACCGCTGCGCCTTATCCGGTAACTATCGTCTTG
AGTCCAACCCGGTAAGACACGACTTATCGCCACTGGCAGCAGCCACTGGTAACAGGATTAGCAGAGCGAG
GTATGTAGGCGGTGCTACAGAGTTCTTGAAGTGGTGGCCTAACTACGGCTACACTAGAAGAACAGTATTT
GGTATCTGCGCTCTGCTGAAGCCAGTTACCTTCGGAAAAAGAGTTGGTAGCTCTTGATCCGGCAAACAAA
CCACCGCTGGTAGCGGTGGTTTTTTTGTTTGCAAGCAGCAGATTACGCGCAGAAAAAAAGGATCTCAAGA
AGATCCTTTGATCTTTTCTACGGGGTCTGACGCTCAGTGGAACGAAAACTCACGTTAAGGGATTTTGGTC
ATGAGATTATCAAAAAGGATCTTCACCTAGATCCTTTTAAATTAAAAATGAAGTTTTAAATCAATCTAAA
GTATATATGAGTAAACTTGGTCTGACAGTTACCAATGCTTAATCAGTGAGGCACCTATCTCAGCGATCTG
TCTATTTCGTTCATCCATAGTTGCCTGACTCCCCGTCGTGTAGATAACTACGATACGGGAGGGCTTACCA
TCTGGCCCCAGTGCTGCAATGATACCGCGAGACCCACGCTCACCGGCACCAGATTTATCAGCAATAAACC
AGCCAGCCGGAAGGGCCGAGCGCAGAAGTGGTCCTGCAACTTTATCCGCCTCCATCCAGTCTATTAATTG
TTGCCGGGAAGCTAGAGTAAGTAGTTCGCCAGTTAATAGTTTGCGCAACGTTGTTGCCATTGCTACAGGC
ATCGTGGTGTCACGCTCGTCGTTTGGTATGGCTTCATTCAGCTCCGGTTCCCAACGATCAAGGCGAGTTA
CATGATCCCCCATGTTGTGCAAAAAAGCGGTTAGCTCCTTCGGTCCTCCGATCGTTGTCAGAAGTAAGTT
GGCCGCAGTGTTATCACTCATGGTTATGGCAGCACTGCATAATTCTCTTACTGTCATGCCATCCGTAAGA
TGCTTTTCTGTGACTGGTGAGTACTCAACCAAGTCATTCTGAGAATAGTGTATGCGGCGACCGAGTTGCT
CTTGCCCGGCGTCAATACGGGATAATACCGCGCCACATAGCAGAACTTTAAAAGTGCTCATCATTGGAAA
ACGTTCTTCGGGGCGAAAACTCTCAAGGATCTTACCGCTGTTGAGATCCAGTTCGATGTAACCCACTCGT
GCACCCAACTGATCTTCAGCATCTTTTACTTTCACCAGCGTTTCTGGGTGAGCAAAAACAGGAAGGCAAA
ATGCCGCAAAAAAGGGAATAAGGGCGACACGGAAATGTTGAATACTCATACTCTTCCTTTTTCAATATTA
TTGAAGCATTTATCAGGGTTATTGTCTCATGAGCGGATACATATTTGAATGTATTTAGAAAAATAAACAA
ATAGGGGTTCCGCGCACATTTCCCCGAAAAGTGCCACCTAAATTGTAAGCGTTAATATTTTGTTAAAATT
CGCGTTAAATTTTTGTTAAATCAGCTCATTTTTTAACCAATAGGCCGAAATCGGCAAAATCCCTTATAAA
TCAAAAGAATAGACCGAGATAGGGT
[37 nt withheld, positions 6256-6292]
AAAGAACGTGGACTCCAACGTCAAAGG
[49 nt withheld, positions 6320-6368]
T
[91 nt withheld, positions 6370-6460]
G
[124 nt withheld, positions 6462-6585]
CCCATTCGCCATTCAGGCTGCGCAACTGTTGGGAAGGGCGATCGGTGCGGGCCTCTTCGCTATTACGCCA
GCTGGCGAAAGGGGGATGTGCTGCAAGGCGATTAAGTTGGGTAACGCCAGGGTTTTCCCAGTCACGACGT
TGTAAAACGACGGCCAGTGAGCGCGCGTAATACGACTCACTATAGGGCGAATTGGAGCTCCACCGCGGTG
Features (pLannotate 1.2.2; 16 found; start..end, strand, type, name):
     97..476     +  enhancer       CMV enhancer: human cytomegalovirus immediate early enhancer
    477..680     +  promoter       CMV promoter: human cytomegalovirus (CMV) immediate early promoter
    792..1364    +  intron         β-globin intron: intron from rabbit β-globin gene
   1431..3455    +  CDS            POLG_DEN2U: Experimental evidence at protein level: Swiss-Prot protein existence level 1. [Non-structural protein 1]: Disrupts the host endothelial glycocalyx layer of host pulmonary microvascular endothelial cells, inducing degradation of sialic acid and shedding of heparan sulfate proteoglycans. NS1 induces expression of sialidases, heparanase, and activates cathepsin L, which activates heparanase via enzymatic cleavage. These effects are probably linked to the endothelial hyperpermeability observed in severe dengue disease. From Dengue virus type 2 (strain Thailand/PUO-218/1980) (DENV-2).
   3565..3620    +  polyA_signal   β-globin poly(A) signal: rabbit β-globin polyadenylation signal (Gil and Proudfoot, 1987)
   4002..4018    -  protein_bind   lac operator: The lac repressor binds to the lac operator to inhibit transcription in E. coli. This inhibition can be relieved by adding lactose or isopropyl-β-D-thiogalactopyranoside (IPTG). lac repressor encoded by lacI
   4026..4056    -  promoter       lac promoter: promoter for the E. coli lac operon
   4071..4092    -  protein_bind   CAP binding site: CAP binding activates transcription in the presence of cAMP. E. coli catabolite activator protein
   4105..4197    -  CDS            lacI (fragment): lac repressor; lacI; The lac repressor binds to the lac operator to inhibit transcription in E. coli. This inhibition can be relieved by adding lactose or isopropyl-β-D-thiogalactopyranoside (IPTG).
   4380..4968    -  rep_origin     ori: high-copy-number ColE1/pMB1/pBR322/pUC origin of replication
   5139..5999    -  CDS            AmpR: β-lactamase; bla; confers resistance to ampicillin, carbenicillin, and related antibiotics
   6000..6104    -  promoter       AmpR promoter: bla
   6157..6585    -  rep_origin     f1 ori (sequence partly withheld): f1 bacteriophage origin of replication; arrow indicates direction of (+) strand synthesis
   6590..6745    -  CDS            lacZα (fragment): LacZα fragment of β-galactosidase; lacZ fragment
   6753..6771    +  promoter       T7 promoter: promoter for bacteriophage T7 RNA polymerase
   6780..14      +  misc_feature   MCS (fragment) (across the origin): pBluescript multiple cloning site
