[The description below was written by a language model from this plasmid's Addgene catalogue record and pLannotate feature annotations shown in this document.]
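Description:
pHCMV_DENV1_PrME is a mammalian expression plasmid built on the pHCMV backbone that drives production of the Dengue virus 1 prM and E (premembrane and envelope) glycoproteins, the portion of the viral polyprotein that forms the virion surface. The roughly 2 kb insert was synthesized with mammalian codon optimization and cloned between EcoRI and BglII sites, both of which are retained. It sits downstream of the human cytomegalovirus immediate early enhancer and promoter and a rabbit β-globin intron, which typically improves transcript processing and expression. A rabbit β-globin polyadenylation signal terminates the transcript. The automated annotation labels the coding region by similarity to a Dengue virus type 2 polyprotein entry and carries over text about NS1. This reflects homology between serotypes rather than the construct's content, since the catalogue record identifies the insert as DENV1 prM-E only.

The remainder of the 6.8 kb plasmid is a pBluescript-like bacterial backbone. It has a high-copy ColE1/pUC origin, the β-lactamase gene with its own promoter for ampicillin selection, and an f1 phage origin. It also carries remnants of the lac promoter/operator, lacI and lacZα fragments, a T7 promoter and part of the multiple cloning site. No mammalian selection marker is annotated, so the plasmid appears suited to transient transfection.

The associated publication concerns cell type-specific delivery through modular envelope design. This suggests that the plasmid supplies a viral envelope protein in producer cells, for example for pseudotyping delivery particles, although the record itself states only mammalian expression of the PrME protein.
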