Addgene plasmid #207263: pHCMV_DENV1_PrME
Purpose: Mammalian expression of Dengue virus 1 PrME protein
Depositing lab: Feng Zhang. Publication: Cell type-specific delivery by modular envelope design. Strebinger D, Frangieh CJ, Friedrich MJ, Faure G, Macrae RK, Zhang F. Nat Commun. 2023 Aug 23;14(1):5141. doi: 10.1038/s41467-023-40788-8. PubMed 37612276.
Backbone
  Vector backbone: pHCMV
  Backbone manufacturer: Clontech
  Backbone size w/o insert (bp): 4764
  Vector type: Mammalian Expression
Growth in bacteria
  Bacterial resistance: Ampicillin, 100 μg/mL
  Growth temperature: 37°C
  Growth strain: NEB Stable
  Copy number: High Copy
Gene/Insert
  Gene/Insert name: DENV1_PrME
  Species: Dengue virus 1
  Insert size (bp): 2031
  Mutation: mammalian codon optimization
  Entrez Gene: POLY (a.k.a. DV1_gp1, polyprotein gene)
  Promoter: CMV promoter
  Cloning method: Restriction Enzyme; 5′ cloning site EcoRI (not destroyed); 3′ cloning site BglII (not destroyed)
Resource information
  A portion of this plasmid was derived from a plasmid made by: synthesis
Terms and licenses: Academic/Nonprofit Terms; Industry Terms: Not Available to Industry
How to cite: pHCMV_DENV1_PrME was a gift from Feng Zhang (Addgene plasmid # 207263 ; http://n2t.net/addgene:207263 ; RRID:Addgene_207263)
